>Addgene plasmid #46570 | pWJ66 | depositor full sequence | sequence record 65846 | pWJ66 sequence 9552 bps
GAATTCCGGATGAGCATTCATCAGGCGGGCAAGAATGTGAATAAAGGCCGGATAAAACTTGTGCTTATTT
TTCTTTACGGTCTTTAAAAAGGCCGTAATATCCAGCTGAACGGTCTGGTTATAGGTACATTGAGCAACTG
ACTGAAATGCCTCAAAATGTTCTTTACGATGCCATTGGGATATATCAACGGTGGTATATCCAGTGATTTT
TTTCTCCATTTTAGCTTCCTTAGCTCCTGAAAATCTCGATAACTCAAAAAATACGCCCGGTAGTGATCTT
ATTTCATTATGGTGAAAGTTGGAACCTCTTACGTGCCGATCAACGTCTCATTTTCGCCAAAAGTTGGCCC
AGGGCTTCCCGGTATCAACAGGGACACCAGGATTTATTTATTCTGCGAAGTGATCTTCCGTCACAGGTAT
TTATTCGGCGCAAAGTGCGTCGGGTGATGCTGCCAACTTACTGATTTAGTGTATGATGGTGTTTTTGAGG
TGCTCCAGTGGCTTCTGTTTCTATCAGCTGTCCCTCCTGTTCAGCTACTGACGGGGTGGTGCGTAACGGC
AAAAGCACCGCCGGACATCAGCGCTAGCGGAGTGTATACTGGCTTACTATGTTGGCACTGATGAGGGTGT
CAGTGAAGTGCTTCATGTGGCAGGAGAAAAAAGGCTGCACCGGTGCGTCAGCAGAATATGTGATACAGGA
TATATTCCGCTTCCTCGCTCACTGACTCGCTACGCTCGGTCGTTCGACTGCGGCGAGCGGAAATGGCTTA
CGAACGGGGCGGAGATTTCCTGGAAGATGCCAGGAAGATACTTAACAGGGAAGTGAGAGGGCCGCGGCAA
AGCCGTTTTTCCATAGGCTCCGCCCCCCTGACAAGCATCACGAAATCTGACGCTCAAATCAGTGGTGGCG
AAACCCGACAGGACTATAAAGATACCAGGCGTTTCCCCCTGGCGGCTCCCTCGTGCGCTCTCCTGTTCCT
GCCTTTCGGTTTACCGGTGTCATTCCGCTGTTATGGCCGCGTTTGTCTCATTCCACGCCTGACACTCAGT
TCCGGGTAGGCAGTTCGCTCCAAGCTGGACTGTATGCACGAACCCCCCGTTCAGTCCGACCGCTGCGCCT
TATCCGGTAACTATCGTCTTGAGTCCAACCCGGAAAGACATGCAAAAGCACCACTGGCAGCAGCCACTGG
TAATTGATTTAGAGGAGTTAGTCTTGAAGTCATGCGCCGGTTAAGGCTAAACTGAAAGGACAAGTTTTGG
TGACTGCGCTCCTCCAAGCCAGTTACCTCGGTTCAAAGAGTTGGTAGCTCAGAGAACCTTCGAAAAACCG
CCCTGCAAGGCGGTTTTTTCGTTTTCAGAGCAAGAGATTACGCGCAGACCAAAACGATCTCAAGAAGATC
ATCTTATTAATCAGATAAAATATTTCTAGATTTCAGTGCAATTTATCTCTTCAAATGTAGCACCTGAAGT
CAGCCCCATACGATATAAGTTGTAATTCTCATGTTTGACAGCTTATCATCGATAAGCTTTAATGCGGTAG
TTTATCACAGTTAAATTGCTAACGCAGTCAGGCACCGTGTATGAAATCTAACAATGCGCTCATCGTCATC
CTCGGCACCGTCACCCTGGATGCTGTAGGCATAGGCTTGGTTATGCCGGTACTGCCGGGCCTCTTGCGGG
ATTACGAAATCATCCTGTGGAGCTTAGTAGGTTTAGCAAGATGGCAGCGCCTAAATGTAGAATGATAAAA
GGATTAAGAGATTAATTTCCCTAAAAATGATAAAACAAGCGTTTTGAAAGCGCTTGTTTTTTTGGTTTGC
AGTCAGAGTAGAATAGAAGTATCAAAAAAAGCACCGACTCGGTGCCACTTTTTCAAGTTGATAACGGACT
AGCCTTATTTTAACTTGCTATGCTGTTTTGAATGGTTCCAACAAGATTATTTTATAACTTTTATAACAAA
TAATCAAGGAGAAATTCAAAGAAATTTATCAGCCATAAAACAATACTTAATACTATAGAATGATAACAAA
ATAAACTACTTTTTAAAAGAATTTTGTGTTATAATCTATTTATTATTAAGTATTGGGTAATATTTTTTGA
AGAGATATTTTGAAAAAGAAAAATTAAAGCATATTAAACTAATTTCGGAGGTCATTAAAACTATTATTGA
AATCATCAAACTCATTATGGATTTAATTTAAACTTTTTATTTTAGGAGGCAAAAATGGATAAGAAATACT
CAATAGGCTTAGCTATCGGCACAAATAGCGTCGGATGGGCGGTGATCACTGATGAATATAAGGTTCCGTC
TAAAAAGTTCAAGGTTCTGGGAAATACAGACCGCCACAGTATCAAAAAAAATCTTATAGGGGCTCTTTTA
TTTGACAGTGGAGAGACAGCGGAAGCGACTCGTCTCAAACGGACAGCTCGTAGAAGGTATACACGTCGGA
AGAATCGTATTTGTTATCTACAGGAGATTTTTTCAAATGAGATGGCGAAAGTAGATGATAGTTTCTTTCA
TCGACTTGAAGAGTCTTTTTTGGTGGAAGAAGACAAGAAGCATGAACGTCATCCTATTTTTGGAAATATA
GTAGATGAAGTTGCTTATCATGAGAAATATCCAACTATCTATCATCTGCGAAAAAAATTGGTAGATTCTA
CTGATAAAGCGGATTTGCGCTTAATCTATTTGGCCTTAGCGCATATGATTAAGTTTCGTGGTCATTTTTT
GATTGAGGGAGATTTAAATCCTGATAATAGTGATGTGGACAAACTATTTATCCAGTTGGTACAAACCTAC
AATCAATTATTTGAAGAAAACCCTATTAACGCAAGTGGAGTAGATGCTAAAGCGATTCTTTCTGCACGAT
TGAGTAAATCAAGACGATTAGAAAATCTCATTGCTCAGCTCCCCGGTGAGAAGAAAAATGGCTTATTTGG
GAATCTCATTGCTTTGTCATTGGGTTTGACCCCTAATTTTAAATCAAATTTTGATTTGGCAGAAGATGCT
AAATTACAGCTTTCAAAAGATACTTACGATGATGATTTAGATAATTTATTGGCGCAAATTGGAGATCAAT
ATGCTGATTTGTTTTTGGCAGCTAAGAATTTATCAGATGCTATTTTACTTTCAGATATCCTAAGAGTAAA
TACTGAAATAACTAAGGCTCCCCTATCAGCTTCAATGATTAAACGCTACGATGAACATCATCAAGACTTG
ACTCTTTTAAAAGCTTTAGTTCGACAACAACTTCCAGAAAAGTATAAAGAAATCTTTTTTGATCAATCAA
AAAACGGATATGCAGGTTATATTGATGGGGGAGCTAGCCAAGAAGAATTTTATAAATTTATCAAACCAAT
TTTAGAAAAAATGGATGGTACTGAGGAATTATTGGTGAAACTAAATCGTGAAGATTTGCTGCGCAAGCAA
CGGACCTTTGACAACGGCTCTATTCCCCATCAAATTCACTTGGGTGAGCTGCATGCTATTTTGAGAAGAC
AAGAAGACTTTTATCCATTTTTAAAAGACAATCGTGAGAAGATTGAAAAAATCTTGACTTTTCGAATTCC
TTATTATGTTGGTCCATTGGCGCGTGGCAATAGTCGTTTTGCATGGATGACTCGGAAGTCTGAAGAAACA
ATTACCCCATGGAATTTTGAAGAAGTTGTCGATAAAGGTGCTTCAGCTCAATCATTTATTGAACGCATGA
CAAACTTTGATAAAAATCTTCCAAATGAAAAAGTACTACCAAAACATAGTTTGCTTTATGAGTATTTTAC
GGTTTATAACGAATTGACAAAGGTCAAATATGTTACTGAAGGAATGCGAAAACCAGCATTTCTTTCAGGT
GAACAGAAGAAAGCCATTGTTGATTTACTCTTCAAAACAAATCGAAAAGTAACCGTTAAGCAATTAAAAG
AAGATTATTTCAAAAAAATAGAATGTTTTGATAGTGTTGAAATTTCAGGAGTTGAAGATAGATTTAATGC
TTCATTAGGTACCTACCATGATTTGCTAAAAATTATTAAAGATAAAGATTTTTTGGATAATGAAGAAAAT
GAAGATATCTTAGAGGATATTGTTTTAACATTGACCTTATTTGAAGATAGGGAGATGATTGAGGAAAGAC
TTAAAACATATGCTCACCTCTTTGATGATAAGGTGATGAAACAGCTTAAACGTCGCCGTTATACTGGTTG
GGGACGTTTGTCTCGAAAATTGATTAATGGTATTAGGGATAAGCAATCTGGCAAAACAATATTAGATTTT
TTGAAATCAGATGGTTTTGCCAATCGCAATTTTATGCAGCTGATCCATGATGATAGTTTGACATTTAAAG
AAGACATTCAAAAAGCACAAGTGTCTGGACAAGGCGATAGTTTACATGAACATATTGCAAATTTAGCTGG
TAGCCCTGCTATTAAAAAAGGTATTTTACAGACTGTAAAAGTTGTTGATGAATTGGTCAAAGTAATGGGG
CGGCATAAGCCAGAAAATATCGTTATTGAAATGGCACGTGAAAATCAGACAACTCAAAAGGGCCAGAAAA
ATTCGCGAGAGCGTATGAAACGAATCGAAGAAGGTATCAAAGAATTAGGAAGTCAGATTCTTAAAGAGCA
TCCTGTTGAAAATACTCAATTGCAAAATGAAAAGCTCTATCTCTATTATCTCCAAAATGGAAGAGACATG
TATGTGGACCAAGAATTAGATATTAATCGTTTAAGTGATTATGATGTCGATGCCATTGTTCCACAAAGTT
TCCTTAAAGACGATTCAATAGACAATAAGGTCTTAACGCGTTCTGATAAAAATCGTGGTAAATCGGATAA
CGTTCCAAGTGAAGAAGTAGTCAAAAAGATGAAAAACTATTGGAGACAACTTCTAAACGCCAAGTTAATC
ACTCAACGTAAGTTTGATAATTTAACGAAAGCTGAACGTGGAGGTTTGAGTGAACTTGATAAAGCTGGTT
TTATCAAACGCCAATTGGTTGAAACTCGCCAAATCACTAAGCATGTGGCACAAATTTTGGATAGTCGCAT
GAATACTAAATACGATGAAAATGATAAACTTATTCGAGAGGTTAAAGTGATTACCTTAAAATCTAAATTA
GTTTCTGACTTCCGAAAAGATTTCCAATTCTATAAAGTACGTGAGATTAACAATTACCATCATGCCCATG
ATGCGTATCTAAATGCCGTCGTTGGAACTGCTTTGATTAAGAAATATCCAAAACTTGAATCGGAGTTTGT
CTATGGTGATTATAAAGTTTATGATGTTCGTAAAATGATTGCTAAGTCTGAGCAAGAAATAGGCAAAGCA
ACCGCAAAATATTTCTTTTACTCTAATATCATGAACTTCTTCAAAACAGAAATTACACTTGCAAATGGAG
AGATTCGCAAACGCCCTCTAATCGAAACTAATGGGGAAACTGGAGAAATTGTCTGGGATAAAGGGCGAGA
TTTTGCCACAGTGCGCAAAGTATTGTCCATGCCCCAAGTCAATATTGTCAAGAAAACAGAAGTACAGACA
GGCGGATTCTCCAAGGAGTCAATTTTACCAAAAAGAAATTCGGACAAGCTTATTGCTCGTAAAAAAGACT
GGGATCCAAAAAAATATGGTGGTTTTGATAGTCCAACGGTAGCTTATTCAGTCCTAGTGGTTGCTAAGGT
GGAAAAAGGGAAATCGAAGAAGTTAAAATCCGTTAAAGAGTTACTAGGGATCACAATTATGGAAAGAAGT
TCCTTTGAAAAAAATCCGATTGACTTTTTAGAAGCTAAAGGATATAAGGAAGTTAAAAAAGACTTAATCA
TTAAACTACCTAAATATAGTCTTTTTGAGTTAGAAAACGGTCGTAAACGGATGCTGGCTAGTGCCGGAGA
ATTACAAAAAGGAAATGAGCTGGCTCTGCCAAGCAAATATGTGAATTTTTTATATTTAGCTAGTCATTAT
GAAAAGTTGAAGGGTAGTCCAGAAGATAACGAACAAAAACAATTGTTTGTGGAGCAGCATAAGCATTATT
TAGATGAGATTATTGAGCAAATCAGTGAATTTTCTAAGCGTGTTATTTTAGCAGATGCCAATTTAGATAA
AGTTCTTAGTGCATATAACAAACATAGAGACAAACCAATACGTGAACAAGCAGAAAATATTATTCATTTA
TTTACGTTGACGAATCTTGGAGCTCCCGCTGCTTTTAAATATTTTGATACAACAATTGATCGTAAACGAT
ATACGTCTACAAAAGAAGTTTTAGATGCCACTCTTATCCATCAATCCATCACTGGTCTTTATGAAACACG
CATTGATTTGAGTCAGCTAGGAGGTGACGCAGCT
[270 nt withheld, positions 6335-6604]
TAATACTCTTAATAAATGCAGTAATACAGGGGCTTTTCAAGACTGAAGTCTAGCTGAGACAAATAGTGCG
ATTACGAAATTTTTTAGACAAAAATAGTCTACGAGGTTTTAGAGCTATGCTGTTTTGAATGGTCCCAAAA
CTGAGACCAGTCTCGGAAGCTCAAAGGTCTCGTTTTAGAGCTATGCTGTTTTGAATGGTCCCAAAACTTC
AGCACACTGAGACTTGTTGAGTTCCATGTTTTAGAGCTATGCTGTTTTGAATGGACTCCATTCAACATTG
CCGATGATAACTTGAGAAAGAGGGTTAATACCAGCAGTCGGATACCTTCCTATTCTTTCTGTTAAAGCGT
TTTCATGTTATAATAGGCAAAAGAAGAGTAGTGTGATCGTCCATTCCGACAGCATCGCCAGTCACTATGG
CGTGCTGCTAGCGCTATATGCGTTGATGCAATTTCTATGCGCACCCGTTCTCGGAGCACTGTCCGACCGC
TTTGGCCGCCGCCCAGTCCTGCTCGCTTCGCTACTTGGAGCCACTATCGACTACGCGATCATGGCGACCA
CACCCGTCCTGTGGATCCTCTACGCCGGACGCATCGTGGCCGGCATCACCGGCGCCACAGGTGCGGTTGC
TGGCGCCTATATCGCCGACATCACCGATGGGGAAGATCGGGCTCGCCACTTCGGGCTCATGAGCGCTTGT
TTCGGCGTGGGTATGGTGGCAGGCCCCGTGGCCGGGGGACTGTTGGGCGCCATCTCCTTGCATGCACCAT
TCCTTGCGGCGGCGGTGCTCAACGGCCTCAACCTACTACTGGGCTGCTTCCTAATGCAGGAGTCGCATAA
GGGAGAGCGTCGACCGATGCCCTTGAGAGCCTTCAACCCAGTCAGCTCCTTCCGGTGGGCGCGGGGCATG
ACTATCGTCGCCGCACTTATGACTGTCTTCTTTATCATGCAACTCGTAGGACAGGTGCCGGCAGCGCTCT
GGGTCATTTTCGGCGAGGACCGCTTTCGCTGGAGCGCGACGATGATCGGCCTGTCGCTTGCGGTATTCGG
AATCTTGCACGCCCTCGCTCAAGCCTTCGTCACTGGTCCCGCCACCAAACGTTTCGGCGAGAAGCAGGCC
ATTATCGCCGGCATGGCGGCCGACGCGCTGGGCTACGTCTTGCTGGCGTTCGCGACGCGAGGCTGGATGG
CCTTCCCCATTATGATTCTTCTCGCTTCCGGCGGCATCGGGATGCCCGCGTTGCAGGCCATGCTGTCCAG
GCAGGTAGATGACGACCATCAGGGACAGCTTCAAGGATCGCTCGCGGCTCTTACCAGCCTAACTTCGATC
ATTGGACCGCTGATCGTCACGGCGATTTATGCCGCCTCGGCGAGCACATGGAACGGGTTGGCATGGATTG
TAGGCGCCGCCCTATACCTTGTCTGCCTCCCCGCGTTGCGTCGCGGTGCATGGAGCCGGGCCACCTCGAC
CTGAATGGAAGCCGGCGGCACCTCGCTAACGGATTCACCACTCCAAGAATTGGAGCCAATCAATTCTTGC
GGAGAACTGTGAATGCGCAAACCAACCCTTGGCAGAACATATCCATCGCGTCCGCCATCTCCAGCAGCCG
CACGCGGCGCATCTCGGGCAGCGTTGGGTCCTGGCCACGGGTGCGCATGATCGTGCTCCTGTCGTTGAGG
ACCCGGCTAGGCTGGCGGGGTTGCCTTACTGGTTAGCAGAATGAATCACCGATACGCGAGCGAACGTGAA
GCGACTGCTGCTGCAAAACGTCTGCGACCTGAGCAACAACATGAATGGTCTTCGGTTTCCGTGTTTCGTA
AAGTCTGGAAACGCGGAAGTCCCCTACGTGCTGCTGAAGTTGCCCGCAACAGAGAGTGGAACCAACCGGT
GATACCACGATACTATGACTGAGAGTCAACGCCATGAGCGGCCTCATTTCTTATTCTGAGTTACAACAGT
CCGCACCGCTGTCCGGTAGCTCCTTCCGGTGGGCGCGGGGCATGACTATCGTCGCCGCACTTATGACTGT
CTTCTTTATCATGCAACTCGTAGGACAGGTGCCGGCAGCGCCCAACAGTCCCCCGGCCACGGGGCCTGCC
ACCATACCCACGCCGAAACAAGCGCCCTGCACCATTATGTTCCGGATCTGCATCGCAGGATGCTGCTGGC
TACCCTGTGGAACACCTACATCTGTATTAACGAAGCGCTAACCGTTTTTATCAGGCTCTGGGAGGCAGAA
TAAATGATCATATCGTCAATTATTACCTCCACGGGGAGAGCCTGAGCAAACTGGCCTCAGGCATTTGAGA
AGCACACGGTCACACTGCTTCCGGTAGTCAATAAACCGGTAAACCAGCAATAGACATAAGCGGCTATTTA
ACGACCCTGCCCTGAACCGACGACCGGGTCGAATTTGCTTTCGAATTTCTGCCATTCATCCGCTTATTAT
CACTTATTCAGGCGTAGCACCAGGCGTTTAAGGGCACCAATAACTGCCTTAAAAAAATTACGCCCCGCCC
TGCCACTCATCGCAGTACTGTTGTAATTCATTAAGCATTCTGCCGACATGGAAGCCATCACAGACGGCAT
GATGAACCTGAATCGCCAGCGGCATCAGCACCTTGTCGCCTTGCGTATAATATTTGCCCATGGTGAAAAC
GGGGGCGAAGAAGTTGTCCATATTGGCCACGTTTAAATCAAAACTGGTGAAACTCACCCAGGGATTGGCT
GAGACGAAAAACATATTCTCAATAAACCCTTTAGGGAAATAGGCCAGGTTTTCACCGTAACACGCCACAT
CTTGCGAATATATGTGTAGAAACTGCCGGAAATCGTCGTGGTATTCACTCCAGAGCGATGAAAACGTTTC
AGTTTGCTCATGGAAAACGGTGTAACAAGGGTGAACACTATCCCATATCACCAGCTCACCGTCTTTCATT
GCCATACG
Features (pLannotate 1.2.2; 18 found; start..end, strand, type, name):
    220..322     -  promoter       cat promoter: promoter of the E. coli cat gene encoding chloramphenicol acetyltransferase
    443..586     +  mobile_element IS1 (fragment): prokaryotic transposable element IS1
    705..760     -  rep_origin     RSF ori (fragment): Plasmids containing the RSF 1030 origin of replication can be propagated in E. coli cells that contain additional plasmids with compatible origins.
    848..1393    -  rep_origin     p15A ori: Plasmids containing the medium-copy-number p15A origin of replication can be propagated in E. coli cells that contain a second plasmid with the ColE1 origin.
   1505..1533    +  promoter       tet promoter: E. coli promoter for tetracycline efflux protein gene
   1581..1682    +  CDS            TcR (fragment): tetracycline efflux protein; tet; confers resistance to tetracycline
   1851..1929    -  misc_RNA       tracrRNA: trans-activating CRISPR RNA for the Streptococcus pyogenes CRISPR/Cas9 system
   2225..6328    +  CDS            dCas9: catalytically dead mutant of the Cas9 endonuclease from the Streptococcus pyogenes Type II CRISPR/Cas system RNA-guided DNA-binding protein that lacks endonuclease activity due to the D10A mutation in the RuvC catalytic domain and the H840A mutation in the HNH catalytic domain
   6335..6607    +  CDS            RNAP ω (sequence partly withheld): DNA-directed RNA polymerase subunit omega; E. coli rpoZ; promotes RNA polymerase assembly
   6608..6709    +  misc_feature   crRNA leader: crRNA leader sequence for the Streptococcus pyogenes CRISPR/Cas system
   6710..6745    +  repeat_region  DR: direct repeat for the Streptococcus pyogenes CRISPR/Cas system
   6776..6811    +  repeat_region  DR: direct repeat for the Streptococcus pyogenes CRISPR/Cas system
   6842..6868    +  repeat_region  DR (fragment): direct repeat for the Streptococcus pyogenes CRISPR/Cas system
   6990..8078    +  CDS            TcR (fragment): tetracycline efflux protein; tet; confers resistance to tetracycline
   8582..8675    +  CDS            TcR (fragment): tetracycline efflux protein; tet; confers resistance to tetracycline
   8672..8729    -  CDS            TcR (fragment): tetracycline efflux protein; tet; confers resistance to tetracycline
   8719..8814    +  CDS            resD (fragment): REDF_ECOLI - Also known as D. Protein inferred from homology: Swiss-Prot protein existence level 3. Acts as a repressor of transcription and as a site-specific resolvase that cleaves at the RfsF site. From Escherichia coli (strain K12).
   9112..219     -  CDS            CmR (across the origin): chloramphenicol acetyltransferase; cat; confers resistance to chloramphenicol
