[The description below was written by a language model from this plasmid's Addgene catalogue record and pLannotate feature annotations shown in this document.]
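Description:
pWJ66 is a 9,552 bp bacterial CRISPR expression plasmid built on the pACYC184 backbone. It is described as the same as pdCas9, except that the catalytically dead Cas9 carries a C-terminal fusion to the omega (ω) subunit of RNA polymerase. It replicates in E. coli from the p15A origin, which keeps copy number low and is compatible with ColE1-type plasmids, so it can coexist with a second plasmid such as a reporter. Selection is by chloramphenicol, through the cat gene and its native promoter. The backbone's tetracycline resistance gene survives only as fragments flanking the inserted CRISPR locus, so it should not be regarded as a functional marker. Small IS1, RSF ori and resD fragments annotated in the table appear to be backbone remnants or partial matches.

The payload reconstitutes a minimal Streptococcus pyogenes type II CRISPR system. A tracrRNA gene sits on the reverse strand upstream of the dCas9 coding sequence, which carries the D10A (RuvC) and H840A (HNH) mutations. These abolish DNA cleavage while preserving RNA-guided DNA binding. The E. coli rpoZ coding sequence follows almost immediately downstream of dCas9, forming dCas9-ω. Next come the crRNA leader and a short CRISPR array of direct repeats, where spacers define the target sequence. No separate promoter for dCas9 is annotated in the feature table.

Directing dCas9-ω to sites near a promoter is intended to recruit RNA polymerase and activate transcription, whereas dCas9 binding within promoters or coding regions can block transcription. This fits the associated work on programmable repression and activation of bacterial genes. The plasmid derives from the earlier pCas9 construct.
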