Addgene plasmid #46570: pWJ66
Purpose: Same as pdCas9, but with the dCas9-w fusion (w is fused at the C-terminal end of dCas9)
Depositing lab: Luciano Marraffini. Depositing organization: Rockefeller University. Publication: Programmable repression and activation of bacterial gene expression using an engineered CRISPR-Cas system. Bikard D, Jiang W, Samai P, Hochschild A, Zhang F, Marraffini LA. Nucleic Acids Res. 2013 Jun 12. 10.1093/nar/gkt520 PubMed 23761437.
Backbone
  Vector backbone: pACYC184
  Vector type: Bacterial Expression, CRISPR
Growth in bacteria
  Bacterial resistance: Chloramphenicol, 25 μg/mL
  Growth temperature: 37°C
  Growth strain: DH5alpha
  Copy number: Low Copy
Gene/Insert 1
  Gene/Insert name: tracrRNA
  Species: S. pyogenes
Gene/Insert 2
  Gene/Insert name: dcas9-w
  Species: S. pyogenes
  Mutation: D10A, H840A
  GenBank ID: Spy_1046
  Tag / fusion protein: rpoZ (C terminal on insert)
Gene/Insert 3
  Gene/Insert name: CRISPR array
Resource information
  A portion of this plasmid was derived from a plasmid made by: This plasmid was constructed by modifying the pCas9 plasmid constructed in the lab of Feng Zhang at MIT, and published in Nat Biotechnol. 2013 Mar;31(3):233-9. doi: 10.1038/nbt.2508. RNA-guided editing of bacterial genomes using CRISPR-Cas systems
Terms and licenses: Academic/Nonprofit Terms; Industry Terms: Not Available to Industry
How to cite: pWJ66 was a gift from Luciano Marraffini (Addgene plasmid # 46570 ; http://n2t.net/addgene:46570 ; RRID:Addgene_46570)
