>Addgene plasmid #46570 | pWJ66 | addgene partial sequence | sequence record 69088 | StrepPyoCas9-5UTR-F 5'-CGGTGCCACTTTTTCAAGTTG-3'
TGCTGTTTTGAATGGTTCCAACAAGATTATTTTATAACTTTTATAACAAATAATCAAGGAGAAATTCAAA
GAAATTTATCAGCCATAAAACAATACTTAATACTATAGAATGATAACAAAATAAACTACTTTTTAAAAGA
ATTTTGTGTTATAATCTATTTATTATTAAGTATTGGGTAATATTTTTTGAAGAGATATTTTGAAAAAGAA
AAATTAAAGCATATTAAACTAATTTCGGAGGTCATTAAAACTATTATTGAAATCATCAAACTCATTATGG
ATTTAATTTAAACTTTTTATTTTAGGAGGCAAAAATGGATAAGAAATACTCAATAGGCTTAGCTATCGGC
ACAAATAGCGTCGGATGGGCGGTGATCACTGATGAATATAAGGTTCCGTCTAAAAAGTTCAAGGTTCTGG
GAAATACAGACCGCCACAGTATCAAAAAAAATCTTATAGGGGCTCTTTTATTTGACAGTGGAGAGACAGC
GGAAGCGACTCGTCTCAAACGGACAGCTCGTAGAAGGTATACACGTCGGAAGAATCGTATTTGTTATCTA
CAGGAGATTTTTTCAAATGAGATGGCGAAAGTAGATGATAGTTTCTTTCATCGACTTGAAGAGTCTTTTT
TGGTGGAAGAAGACAAGAAGCATGAACGTCATCCTATTTTTGGAAATATAGTAGATGAAGTTGCTTATCA
TGAGAAATATCCAACTATCTATCATCTGCGAAAAAAATTGGTAGATTCTACTGATAAAGCGGATTTGCGC
TTAATCTATTTGGCCTTAGCGCATATGATTAAGTTTCGTGGTCATTTTTTGAT
