>Addgene plasmid #46570 | pWJ66 | addgene partial sequence | sequence record 69093 | pBRrevBam 5'-GGTGATGTCGGCGATATAGG-3'
CCGGCCACGATGCGTCCGGCGTAGAGGATCCACAGGACGGGTGTGGTCGCCATGATCGCGTAGTCGATAG
TGGCTCCAAGTAGCGAAGCGAGCAGGACTGGGCGGCGGCCAAAGCGGTCGGACAGTGCTCCGAGAACGGG
TGCGCATAGAAATTGCATCAACGCATATAGCGCTAGCAGCACGCCATAGTGACTGGCGATGCTGTCGGAA
TGGACGATCACACTACTCTTCTTTTGCCTATTATAACATGAAAACGCTTTAACAGAAAGAATAGGAAGGT
ATCCGACTGCTGGTATTAACCCTCTTTCTCAAGTTATCATCGGCAATGTTGAATGGAGACCATTCAAAAC
AGCATAGCTCTAAAACATGGAACTCAACAAGTCTCAGTGTGCTGAAGTTTTGGGACCATTCAAAACAGCA
TAGCTCTAAAACGAGACCTTTGAGCTTCCGAGACTGGTCTCAGTTTTGGGACCATTCAAAACAGCATAGC
TCTAAAACCTCGTAGACTATTTTTGTCTAAAAAATTTCGTAATCGCACTATTTGTCTCAGCTAGACTTCA
GTCTTGAAAAGCCCCTGTATTACTGCATTTATTAAGAGTATTA
[228 nt withheld, positions 604-831]
