>Addgene plasmid #46570 | pWJ66 | addgene partial sequence | sequence record 69097 | dCas9-R1 5'-TTTCAACCAATTGGCGTTTG-3'
TTCGTTAAATTATCAAACTTACGTTGAGTGATTAACTTGGCGTTTAGAAGTTGTCTCCAATAGTTTTTCA
TCTTTTTGACTACTTCTTCACTTGGAACGTTATCCGATTTACCACGATTTTTATCAGAACGCGTTAAGAC
CTTATTGTCTATTGAATCGTCTTTAAGGAAACTTTGTGGAACAATGGCATCGACATCATAATCACTTAAA
CGATTAATATCTAATTCTTGGTCCACATACATGTCTCTTCCATTTTGGAGATAATAGAGATAGAGCTTTT
CATTTTGCAATTGAGTATTTTCAACAGGATGCTCTTTAAGAATCTGACTTCCTAATTCTTTGATACCTTC
TTCGATTCGTTTCATACGCTCTCGCGAATTTTTCTGGCCCTTTTGAGTTGTCTGATTTTCACGTGCCATT
TCAATAACGATATTTTCTGGCTTATGCCGCCCCATTACTTTGACCAATTCATCAACAACTTTTACAGTCT
GTAAAATACCTTTTTTAATAGCAGGGCTACCAGCTAAATTTGCAATATGTTCATGTAAACTATCGCCTTG
TCCAGACACTTGTGCTTTTTGAATGTCTTCTTTAAATGTCAAACTATCATCATGGATCAGCTGCATAAAA
TTGCGATTGGCAAAACCATCTGATTTCAAAAAATCTAATATTGTTTTGCCAGATTGCTTATCCCTAATAC
CATTAATCAATTTTCGAGACAAACGTCCCCAACCAGTATAACGGCGACGTTTAAGCTGTTTCATCACCT
