>Addgene plasmid #46570 | pWJ66 | addgene partial sequence | sequence record 69101 | p15A-F 5'-gattacgcgcagaccaaaac-3'
ATTTCTAGATTTCAGTGCAATTTATCTCTTCAAATGTAGCACCTGAAGTCAGCCCCATACGATATAAGTT
GTAATTCTAATGTTTGACAGCTTATCATCGATAAGCTTTAATGCGGTAGTTTATCACAGTTAAATTGCTA
ACGCAGTCAGGCACCGTGTATGAAATCTAACAATGCGCTCATCGTCATCCTCGGCACCGTCACCCTGGAT
GCTGTAGGCATAGGCTTGGTTATGCCGGTACTGCCGGGCCTCTTGCGGGATTACGAAATCATCCTGTGGA
GCTTAGTAGGTTTAGCAAGATGGCAGCGCCTAAATGTAGAATGATAAAAGGATTAAGAGATTAATTTCCC
TAAAAATGATAAAACAAGCGTTTTGAAAGCGCTTGTTTTTTTGGTTTGCAGTCAGAGTAGAATAGAAGTA
TCAAAAAAAGCACCGACTCGGTGCCACTTTTTCAAGTTGATAACGGACTAGCCTTATTTTAACTTGCTAT
GCTGTTTTGAATGGTTCCAACAAGATTATTTTATAACTTTTATAACAAATAATCAAGGAGAAATTCAAAG
AAATTTATCAGCCATAAAACAATACTTAATACTATAGAATGATAACAAAATAAACTACTTTTTAAAAGAA
TTTTGTGTTATAATCTATTTATTATTAAGTATTGGGTAATATTTTTTGAAGAGATATTTTGAAAAAGAAA
AATTAAAGCATATTAAACTAATTTCGGAGGTCATTAAAACTATTATTGAAATCATCAAACTCATTATGGA
TTTA
